Addgene plasmid #237456: pcDNA5-3xFLAG-NRF1-∆ex7_WobbleMut
Purpose: Vector for generating Flp-In cell lines allowing dox-inducible mammalian expression of 3xFlag-tagged NRF1 isoform lacking the alternative exon-7 (∆ex7) mutated to be resistant to NRF1 siRNA
Depositing lab: Thomas Gonatopoulos-Pournatzis. Depositing organization: National Cancer Institute (NCI). Publication: Single-cell exon deletion profiling reveals splicing events that shape gene expression and cell state dynamics. Kumari B, Damodaran AP, Guiblet WM, Xiao MS, Behera AK, On TA, McIntosh CE, Teszler M, Holloway C, Le S, Parab N, Zhao Y, Aregger M, Gonatopoulos-Pournatzis T. Nat Commun. 2026 Feb 3;17(1):1218. doi: 10.1038/s41467-026-68774-w. PubMed 41633991.
Backbone
  Vector backbone: pcDNA5/FRT/TO
  Vector type: Mammalian Expression
  Selectable markers: Hygromycin, only when integrated into FlpIn FRT site
Growth in bacteria
  Bacterial resistance: Ampicillin, 100 μg/mL
  Growth temperature: 37°C
  Growth strain: DH5alpha
  Copy number: High Copy
Gene/Insert
  Gene/Insert name: NRF1 ∆exon-7
  Species: H. sapiens (human)
  Promoter: CMV/TO inducible promoter
  Tag / fusion protein: 3xFLAG (N terminal on insert)
  Cloning method: Golden Gate
Terms and licenses: Academic/Nonprofit Terms; Industry Terms: Not Available to Industry
How to cite: pcDNA5-3xFLAG-NRF1-∆ex7_WobbleMut was a gift from Thomas Gonatopoulos-Pournatzis (Addgene plasmid # 237456 ; http://n2t.net/addgene:237456 ; RRID:Addgene_237456)
