[The description below was written by a language model from this plasmid's Addgene catalogue record and pLannotate feature annotations shown in this document.]
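Description:
pcDNA5-3xFLAG-NRF1-∆ex7_WobbleMut is a mammalian expression plasmid built on the pcDNA5/FRT/TO backbone, designed for making isogenic Flp-In cell lines with doxycycline-inducible expression of a tagged human NRF1 isoform. In bacteria it is maintained as a high-copy plasmid through a ColE1/pUC-type origin and selected with ampicillin via the β-lactamase gene. The annotation also picks up backbone remnants such as a partial f1 origin, lac promoter/operator elements and a bom fragment.

The expression cassette is driven by the CMV enhancer and immediate-early promoter, followed by tet operator sequences (the CMV/TO arrangement). In cells that express the Tet repressor, transcription is blocked until tetracycline or doxycycline is added. Downstream lies an N-terminal 3xFLAG tag (the automated annotation marks only one FLAG unit), then the NRF1 coding sequence flanked by attB1 and attB2 sites, and a bovine growth hormone polyadenylation signal. The insert encodes the NRF1 isoform lacking alternative exon 7. It carries wobble-position mutations intended to make the transcript resistant to an NRF1 siRNA, although the record does not give the individual changes. The catalogue entry lists Golden Gate as the cloning method.

An FRT site sits directly upstream of a hygromycin resistance gene with an SV40 polyadenylation signal and no annotated promoter of its own. Hygromycin resistance is therefore gained only when Flp recombinase integrates the plasmid into the FRT site of a Flp-In host line. This layout suits rescue experiments in which endogenous NRF1 is depleted by siRNA and the ∆ex7 isoform is re-expressed from a single defined locus, allowing its function to be examined and detected via the FLAG epitope.
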