Features (pLannotate 1.2.2; 24 found; start..end, strand, type, name):
     28..80      -  misc_feature   bom (fragment): basis of mobility region from pBR322
    235..614     +  enhancer       CMV enhancer: human cytomegalovirus immediate early enhancer
    615..818     +  promoter       CMV promoter: human cytomegalovirus (CMV) immediate early promoter
    820..839     +  promoter       PLtetO-1 promoter (fragment): modified phage lambda PL promoter with tet operator sites (Lutz and Bujard, 1997)
    841..860     +  promoter       PLtetO-1 promoter (fragment): modified phage lambda PL promoter with tet operator sites (Lutz and Bujard, 1997)
    868..901     +  promoter       TRE3GV promoter (fragment): 3rd-generation Tet-responsive promoter that can be activated by binding of Tet-On® 3G, optimized for retroviral and lentiviral vectors
   1034..1057    +  CDS            FLAG: FLAG® epitope tag, followed by an enterokinase cleavage site
   1058..1082    +  protein_bind   attB1: mutant version of attB; recombination site for the Gateway® BP reaction BP Clonase™
   1085..2392    +  CDS            NRF1 (fragment): NRF1_HUMAN - Experimental evidence at protein level: Swiss-Prot protein existence level 1. Transcription factor that activates the expression of the EIF2S1 (EIF2-alpha) gene. Links the transcriptional modulation of key metabolic genes to cellular growth and development. Implicated in the control of nuclear genes required for respiration, heme biosynthesis, and mitochondrial DNA transcription and replication. From Homo sapiens (Human).
   2398..2422    -  protein_bind   attB2: mutant version of attB; recombination site for the Gateway® BP reaction BP Clonase™
   2470..2694    +  polyA_signal   bGH poly(A) signal: bovine growth hormone polyadenylation signal
   2698..2719    +  promoter       SV40 promoter (fragment): SV40 enhancer and early promoter
   2740..2973    +  rep_origin     f1 ori (fragment) (sequence partly withheld): f1 bacteriophage origin of replication; arrow indicates direction of (+) strand synthesis
   2978..3025    +  protein_bind   FRT: FLP-mediated recombination occurs in the 8-bp core sequence TCTAGAAA (Turan and Bode, 2011). FLP recombinase from the Saccharomyces cerevisiae 2μ plasmid
   3033..4055    +  CDS            HygR: hygromycin B phosphotransferase confers resistance to hygromycin
   4065..4190    +  CDS            ble (fragment): BLE_KLEPN - Experimental evidence at protein level: Swiss-Prot protein existence level 1. Binding protein with a strong affinity to the bleomycin family of antibiotics. Binds to CL990; an antimitotic-antibiotic compound. From Klebsiella pneumoniae.
   4185..4306    +  polyA_signal   SV40 poly(A) signal: SV40 polyadenylation signal
   4379..4395    -  protein_bind   lac operator: The lac repressor binds to the lac operator to inhibit transcription in E. coli. This inhibition can be relieved by adding lactose or isopropyl-β-D-thiogalactopyranoside (IPTG). lac repressor encoded by lacI
   4403..4433    -  promoter       lac promoter: promoter for the E. coli lac operon
   4448..4469    -  protein_bind   CAP binding site: CAP binding activates transcription in the presence of cAMP. E. coli catabolite activator protein
   4482..4574    -  CDS            lacI (fragment): lac repressor; lacI; The lac repressor binds to the lac operator to inhibit transcription in E. coli. This inhibition can be relieved by adding lactose or isopropyl-β-D-thiogalactopyranoside (IPTG).
   4757..5345    -  rep_origin     ori: high-copy-number ColE1/pMB1/pBR322/pUC origin of replication
   5516..6376    -  CDS            AmpR: β-lactamase; bla; confers resistance to ampicillin, carbenicillin, and related antibiotics
   6377..6481    -  promoter       AmpR promoter: bla
>Addgene plasmid #237456 | pcDNA5-3xFLAG-NRF1-∆ex7_WobbleMut | addgene full sequence | sequence record 476325 | Addgene NGS Result
GACGGATCGGGAGATCTCCCGATCCCCTATGGTGCACTCTCAGTACAATCTGCTCTGATGCCGCATAGTT
AAGCCAGTATCTGCTCCCTGCTTGTGTGTTGGAGGTCGCTGAGTAGTGCGCGAGCAAAATTTAAGCTACA
ACAAGGCAAGGCTTGACCGACAATTGCATGAAGAATCTGCTTAGGGTTAGGCGTTTTGCGCTGCTTCGCG
ATGTACGGGCCAGATATACGCGTTGACATTGATTATTGACTAGTTATTAATAGTAATCAATTACGGGGTC
ATTAGTTCATAGCCCATATATGGAGTTCCGCGTTACATAACTTACGGTAAATGGCCCGCCTGGCTGACCG
CCCAACGACCCCCGCCCATTGACGTCAATAATGACGTATGTTCCCATAGTAACGCCAATAGGGACTTTCC
ATTGACGTCAATGGGTGGAGTATTTACGGTAAACTGCCCACTTGGCAGTACATCAAGTGTATCATATGCC
AAGTACGCCCCCTATTGACGTCAATGACGGTAAATGGCCCGCCTGGCATTATGCCCAGTACATGACCTTA
TGGGACTTTCCTACTTGGCAGTACATCTACGTATTAGTCATCGCTATTACCATGGTGATGCGGTTTTGGC
AGTACATCAATGGGCGTGGATAGCGGTTTGACTCACGGGGATTTCCAAGTCTCCACCCCATTGACGTCAA
TGGGAGTTTGTTTTGGCACCAAAATCAACGGGACTTTCCAAAATGTCGTAACAACTCCGCCCCATTGACG
CAAATGGGCGGTAGGCGTGTACGGTGGGAGGTCTATATAAGCAGAGCTCTCCCTATCAGTGATAGAGATC
TCCCTATCAGTGATAGAGATCGTCGACGAGCTCGTTTAGTGAACCGTCAGATCGCCTGGAGACGCCATCC
ACGCTGTTTTGACCTCCATAGAAGACACCGGGACCGATCCAGCCTCCGGACTCTAGCGTTTAAACTTAAG
CTTCCACCATGGACTACAAAGACCATGACGGTGATACATATGATCATGACATCGATTACAAGGATGACGA
TGACAAGACAAGTTTGTACAAAAAAGCAGGCTTCGAGGAACACGGAGTGACCCAAACCGAACATATGGCT
ACCATAGAAGCACATGCAGTGGCCCAGCAAGTGCAGCAGGTCCATGTGGCTACTTACACCGAGCATAGTA
TGCTGAGTGCTGATGAAGACTCGCCTTCTTCTCCCGAGGACACCTCTTACGATGACTCAGATATACTCAA
CTCCACAGCAGCTGATGAGGTGACAGCTCATCTGGCAGCTGCAGGTCCTGTGGGAATGGCCGCTGCTGCT
GCTGTGGCAACAGGAAAGAAACGGAAACGGCCTCATGTATTTGAGTCTAATCCATCTATCCGGAAGAGGC
AACAAACACGTTTGCTTCGGAAACTTCGAGCCACGTTAGATGAATATACTACTCGTGTGGGACAGCAAGC
CATCGTGCTGTGCATTAGCCCCTCCAAACCTAACCCTGTCTTTAAAGTGTTTGGTGCAGCACCTTTGGAG
AATGTGGTGCGTAAGTACAAGAGCATGATCCTGGAAGACCTGGAGTCTGCTCTGGCAGAACACGCCCCTG
CGCCACAGGAGGTTAACTCAGAACTGCCGCCTCTCACCATCGACGGAATTCCAGTCTCTGTGGACAAAAT
GACCCAGGCCCAGCTTCGGGCATTTATCCCAGAGATGCTCAAGTACTCTACAGGTCGGGGAAAACCAGGC
TGGGGGAAAGAAAGCTGCAAGCCCATCTGGTGGCCTGAAGATATCCCCTGGGCAAATGTCCGGAGTGATG
TCCGCACAGAAGAGCAAAAGCAGAGGGTTGGTACGGGGGCAACAGTAGCCACATTGGCTGATGCTTCAGA
ATTGCCAACCACGGTCACCGTTGCCCAAGTGAATTATTCTGCCGTGGCTGATGGAGAGGTGGAACAAAAT
TGGGCCACGTTACAGGGAGGTGAGATGACCATCCAGACGACGCAAGCATCAGAGGCCACCCAGGCGGTGG
CATCGTTGGCAGAGGCCGCAGTGGCAGCTTCTCAGGAGATGCAGCAGGGAGCTACAGTCACTATGGCGCT
TAACAGCGAAGCTGCCGCCCATGCTGTCGCCACCCTGGCTGAGGCCACCTTACAAGGTGGGGGACAGATC
GTCTTGTCTGGGGAAACCGCAGCAGCCGTCGGAGCACTTACTGGAGTCCAAGATGCTAATGGCCTGGTCC
AGATCCCTGTGAGCATGTACCAGACTGTGGTGACCAGCCTCGCCCAGGGCAACGGACCAGTGCAGGTGGC
CATGGCCCCTGTGACCACCAGGATATCAGACAGCGCAGTCACCATGGACGGCCAAGCTGTGGAGGTGGTG
ACATTGGAACAGTGATAACCCAGCTTTCTTGTACAAAGTGGTCTGACTCGAGTCTAGAGGGCCCGTTTAA
ACCCGCTGATCAGCCTCGACTGTGCCTTCTAGTTGCCAGCCATCTGTTGTTTGCCCCTCCCCCGTGCCTT
CCTTGACCCTGGAAGGTGCCACTCCCACTGTCCTTTCCTAATAAAATGAGGAAATTGCATCGCATTGTCT
GAGTAGGTGTCATTCTATTCTGGGGGGTGGGGTGGGGCAGGACAGCAAGGGGGAGGATTGGGAAGACAAT
AGCAGGCATGCTGGGGATGCGGTGGGCTCTATGGCTTCTGAGGCGGAAAGAACCAGCTGGGGCTCTAGGG
GGTATCCCC
[124 nt withheld, positions 2740-2863]
C
[91 nt withheld, positions 2865-2955]
AGGGTGATGGTTCACGTACCTAGAAGTTCCTATTCCGAAGTTCCTATTCTCTAGAAAGTATAGGAACTTC
CTTGGCCAAAAAGCCTGAACTCACCGCGACGTCTGTCGAGAAGTTTCTGATCGAAAAGTTCGACAGCGTC
TCCGACCTGATGCAGCTCTCGGAGGGCGAAGAATCTCGTGCTTTCAGCTTCGATGTAGGAGGGCGTGGAT
ATGTCCTGCGGGTAAATAGCTGCGCCGATGGTTTCTACAAAGATCGTTATGTTTATCGGCACTTTGCATC
GGCCGCGCTCCCGATTCCGGAAGTGCTTGACATTGGGGAGTTCAGCGAGAGCCTGACCTATTGCATCTCC
CGCCGTGCACAGGGTGTCACGTTGCAAGACCTGCCTGAAACCGAACTGCCCGCTGTTCTGCAGCCGGTCG
CGGAGGCCATGGATGCGATCGCTGCGGCCGATCTTAGCCAGACGAGCGGGTTCGGCCCATTCGGACCGCA
AGGAATCGGTCAATACACTACATGGCGTGATTTCATATGCGCGATTGCTGATCCCCATGTGTATCACTGG
CAAACTGTGATGGACGACACCGTCAGTGCGTCCGTCGCGCAGGCTCTCGATGAGCTGATGCTTTGGGCCG
AGGACTGCCCCGAAGTCCGGCACCTCGTGCACGCGGATTTCGGCTCCAACAATGTCCTGACGGACAATGG
CCGCATAACAGCGGTCATTGACTGGAGCGAGGCGATGTTCGGGGATTCCCAATACGAGGTCGCCAACATC
TTCTTCTGGAGGCCGTGGTTGGCTTGTATGGAGCAGCAGACGCGCTACTTCGAGCGGAGGCATCCGGAGC
TTGCAGGATCGCCGCGGCTCCGGGCGTATATGCTCCGCATTGGTCTTGACCAACTCTATCAGAGCTTGGT
TGACGGCAATTTCGATGATGCAGCTTGGGCGCAGGGTCGATGCGACGCAATCGTCCGATCCGGAGCCGGG
ACTGTCGGGCGTACACAAATCGCCCGCAGAAGCGCGGCCGTCTGGACCGATGGCTGTGTAGAAGTACTCG
CCGATAGTGGAAACCGACGCCCCAGCACTCGTCCGAGGGCAAAGGAATAGCACGTACTACGAGATTTCGA
TTCCACCGCCGCCTTCTATGAAAGGTTGGGCTTCGGAATCGTTTTCCGGGACGCCGGCTGGATGATCCTC
CAGCGCGGGGATCTCATGCTGGAGTTCTTCGCCCACCCCAACTTGTTTATTGCAGCTTATAATGGTTACA
AATAAAGCAATAGCATCACAAATTTCACAAATAAAGCATTTTTTTCACTGCATTCTAGTTGTGGTTTGTC
CAAACTCATCAATGTATCTTATCATGTCTGTATACCGTCGACCTCTAGCTAGAGCTTGGCGTAATCATGG
TCATAGCTGTTTCCTGTGTGAAATTGTTATCCGCTCACAATTCCACACAACATACGAGCCGGAAGCATAA
AGTGTAAAGCCTGGGGTGCCTAATGAGTGAGCTAACTCACATTAATTGCGTTGCGCTCACTGCCCGCTTT
CCAGTCGGGAAACCTGTCGTGCCAGCTGCATTAATGAATCGGCCAACGCGCGGGGAGAGGCGGTTTGCGT
ATTGGGCGCTCTTCCGCTTCCTCGCTCACTGACTCGCTGCGCTCGGTCGTTCGGCTGCGGCGAGCGGTAT
CAGCTCACTCAAAGGCGGTAATACGGTTATCCACAGAATCAGGGGATAACGCAGGAAAGAACATGTGAGC
AAAAGGCCAGCAAAAGGCCAGGAACCGTAAAAAGGCCGCGTTGCTGGCGTTTTTCCATAGGCTCCGCCCC
CCTGACGAGCATCACAAAAATCGACGCTCAAGTCAGAGGTGGCGAAACCCGACAGGACTATAAAGATACC
AGGCGTTTCCCCCTGGAAGCTCCCTCGTGCGCTCTCCTGTTCCGACCCTGCCGCTTACCGGATACCTGTC
CGCCTTTCTCCCTTCGGGAAGCGTGGCGCTTTCTCATAGCTCACGCTGTAGGTATCTCAGTTCGGTGTAG
GTCGTTCGCTCCAAGCTGGGCTGTGTGCACGAACCCCCCGTTCAGCCCGACCGCTGCGCCTTATCCGGTA
ACTATCGTCTTGAGTCCAACCCGGTAAGACACGACTTATCGCCACTGGCAGCAGCCACTGGTAACAGGAT
TAGCAGAGCGAGGTATGTAGGCGGTGCTACAGAGTTCTTGAAGTGGTGGCCTAACTACGGCTACACTAGA
AGAACAGTATTTGGTATCTGCGCTCTGCTGAAGCCAGTTACCTTCGGAAAAAGAGTTGGTAGCTCTTGAT
CCGGCAAACAAACCACCGCTGGTAGCGGTGGTTTTTTTGTTTGCAAGCAGCAGATTACGCGCAGAAAAAA
AGGATCTCAAGAAGATCCTTTGATCTTTTCTACGGGGTCTGACGCTCAGTGGAACGAAAACTCACGTTAA
GGGATTTTGGTCATGAGATTATCAAAAAGGATCTTCACCTAGATCCTTTTAAATTAAAAATGAAGTTTTA
AATCAATCTAAAGTATATATGAGTAAACTTGGTCTGACAGTTACCAATGCTTAATCAGTGAGGCACCTAT
CTCAGCGATCTGTCTATTTCGTTCATCCATAGTTGCCTGACTCCCCGTCGTGTAGATAACTACGATACGG
GAGGGCTTACCATCTGGCCCCAGTGCTGCAATGATACCGCGAGACCCACGCTCACCGGCTCCAGATTTAT
CAGCAATAAACCAGCCAGCCGGAAGGGCCGAGCGCAGAAGTGGTCCTGCAACTTTATCCGCCTCCATCCA
GTCTATTAATTGTTGCCGGGAAGCTAGAGTAAGTAGTTCGCCAGTTAATAGTTTGCGCAACGTTGTTGCC
ATTGCTACAGGCATCGTGGTGTCACGCTCGTCGTTTGGTATGGCTTCATTCAGCTCCGGTTCCCAACGAT
CAAGGCGAGTTACATGATCCCCCATGTTGTGCAAAAAAGCGGTTAGCTCCTTCGGTCCTCCGATCGTTGT
CAGAAGTAAGTTGGCCGCAGTGTTATCACTCATGGTTATGGCAGCACTGCATAATTCTCTTACTGTCATG
CCATCCGTAAGATGCTTTTCTGTGACTGGTGAGTACTCAACCAAGTCATTCTGAGAATAGTGTATGCGGC
GACCGAGTTGCTCTTGCCCGGCGTCAATACGGGATAATACCGCGCCACATAGCAGAACTTTAAAAGTGCT
CATCATTGGAAAACGTTCTTCGGGGCGAAAACTCTCAAGGATCTTACCGCTGTTGAGATCCAGTTCGATG
TAACCCACTCGTGCACCCAACTGATCTTCAGCATCTTTTACTTTCACCAGCGTTTCTGGGTGAGCAAAAA
CAGGAAGGCAAAATGCCGCAAAAAAGGGAATAAGGGCGACACGGAAATGTTGAATACTCATACTCTTCCT
TTTTCAATATTATTGAAGCATTTATCAGGGTTATTGTCTCATGAGCGGATACATATTTGAATGTATTTAG
AAAAATAAACAAATAGGGGTTCCGCGCACATTTCCCCGAAAAGTGCCACCTGACGTC
